Addgene plasmid #13634: pGEX2T E7
Depositing lab: Karl Munger. Depositing organization: National Cancer Institute (NCI). Publication: The human papillomavirus E7 oncoprotein and the cellular transcription factor E2F bind to separate sites on the retinoblastoma tumor suppressor protein. Wu EW, Clemens KE, Heck DV, Munger K. J Virol. 1993 Apr . 67(4):2402-7. PubMed 8445736.
Backbone
  Vector backbone: pGEX2T
  Backbone manufacturer: Amersham
  Backbone size w/o insert (bp): 4900
  Vector type: Bacterial Expression
Growth in bacteria
  Bacterial resistance: Ampicillin, 100 μg/mL
  Growth temperature: 37°C
  Growth strain: DH5alpha
  Copy number: High Copy
Gene/Insert
  Gene/Insert name: HPV 16 E7
  Species: H. sapiens (human)
  Insert size (bp): 300
  GenBank ID: AY089955
  Entrez Gene: E7 (a.k.a. HpV16gp2)
  Tag / fusion protein: GST (N terminal on backbone)
  Cloning method: Restriction Enzyme; 5′ cloning site BamH1 (not destroyed); 3′ cloning site EcoR1 (not destroyed)
  Sequencing primers: 5′ Amersham pGEX 5'; 3′ Amersham pGEX 3'
Terms and licenses: Academic/Nonprofit Terms; Industry Terms: Not Available to Industry
How to cite: pGEX2T E7 was a gift from Karl Munger (Addgene plasmid # 13634 ; http://n2t.net/addgene:13634 ; RRID:Addgene_13634)
