[The description below was written by a language model from this plasmid's Addgene catalogue record and pLannotate feature annotations shown in this document.]
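Description:
pGEX2T E7 is a bacterial expression plasmid built on the pGEX2T backbone for producing the human papillomavirus type 16 E7 oncoprotein in E. coli as a glutathione S-transferase fusion. The roughly 300 bp E7 coding sequence was inserted between the BamHI and EcoRI sites, both of which are retained. This places it in frame downstream of the Schistosoma japonicum GST open reading frame carried by the backbone, so the tag sits at the N-terminus of E7. The catalogue lists the insert species as human, but the gene is viral, and the feature table identifies it as HPV16 E7. The sequenced plasmid is about 5.2 kb, consistent with the stated backbone and insert sizes.

Transcription of the fusion is driven by the tac promoter, a strong trp/lac hybrid, followed by a lac operator. The plasmid also carries its own lacI gene with its promoter, so expression is repressed until relieved by IPTG, independently of the host's repressor level. Propagation relies on a ColE1/pMB1-type origin recorded as high copy, with selection through the β-lactamase gene conferring ampicillin resistance. The remaining annotations are vestigial backbone sequences rather than functional parts of the design: short rop and bom fragments, a lac promoter/operator with a lacZα segment downstream of lacI, and a partial E. coli yciV fragment.

GST fusions of this kind are typically purified on glutathione resin and used in pull-down or in vitro binding assays. The associated publication examined how E7 and the cellular transcription factor E2F bind separate sites on the retinoblastoma tumor suppressor protein, which suggests this construct supplied recombinant E7 for such interaction studies.
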