Features (pLannotate 1.2.2; 17 found; start..end, strand, type, name):
     95..123     +  promoter       tac promoter: strong E. coli promoter; hybrid between the trp and lac UV5 promoters
    131..147     +  protein_bind   lac operator: The lac repressor binds to the lac operator to inhibit transcription in E. coli. This inhibition can be relieved by adding lactose or isopropyl-β-D-thiogalactopyranoside (IPTG). lac repressor encoded by lacI
    170..823     +  CDS            GST26_SCHJA: Experimental evidence at protein level: Swiss-Prot protein existence level 1. GST isoenzymes appear to play a central role in the parasite detoxification system. Other functions are also suspected including a role in increasing the solubility of haematin in the parasite gut. From Schistosoma japonicum (Blood fluke).
    848..1141    +  CDS            E7: VE7_HPV16 - Experimental evidence at protein level: Swiss-Prot protein existence level 1. Plays a role in viral genome replication by driving entry of quiescent cells into the cell cycle. Stimulation of progression from G1 to S phase allows the virus to efficiently use the cellular DNA replicating machinery to achieve viral genome replication. E7 protein has both transforming and trans-activating activities. Induces the disassembly of the E2F1 transcription factor from RB1, with subsequent transcriptional activation of E2F1-regulated S-phase genes. Interferes with host histone deacetylation me
   1173..1212    +  CDS            rop (fragment): Rop protein, which maintains plasmids at low copy number; rop
   1314..1354    +  misc_feature   bom (fragment): basis of mobility region from pBR322
   1459..1563    +  promoter       AmpR promoter: bla
   1564..2424    +  CDS            AmpR: β-lactamase; bla; confers resistance to ampicillin, carbenicillin, and related antibiotics
   2595..3183    +  rep_origin     ori: high-copy-number ColE1/pMB1/pBR322/pUC origin of replication
   3369..3420    -  misc_feature   bom (fragment): basis of mobility region from pBR322
   3427..3504    +  promoter       lacI promoter: lacI
   3505..4587    +  CDS            lacI: lac repressor; lacI; The lac repressor binds to the lac operator to inhibit transcription in E. coli. This inhibition can be relieved by adding lactose or isopropyl-β-D-thiogalactopyranoside (IPTG).
   4600..4621    +  protein_bind   CAP binding site: CAP binding activates transcription in the presence of cAMP. E. coli catabolite activator protein
   4636..4666    +  promoter       lac promoter: promoter for the E. coli lac operon
   4674..4690    +  protein_bind   lac operator: The lac repressor binds to the lac operator to inhibit transcription in E. coli. This inhibition can be relieved by adding lactose or isopropyl-β-D-thiogalactopyranoside (IPTG). lac repressor encoded by lacI
   4710..4883    +  CDS            lacZα: LacZα fragment of β-galactosidase; lacZ fragment
   5147..19      -  CDS            yciV (fragment) (across the origin): RNAAM_ECOLI - Also known as trpH From Escherichia coli (strain K12).
>Addgene plasmid #13634 | pGEX2T E7 | addgene full sequence | sequence record 499449 | Addgene Long Read Sequencing Result
CATAATTCGTGTCGCTCAAGGCGCACTCCCGTTCTGGATAATGTTTTTTGCGCCGACATCATAACGGTTC
TGGCAAATATTCTGAAATGAGCTGTTGACAATTAATCATCGGCTCGTATAATGTGTGGAATTGTGAGCGG
ATAACAATTTCACACAGGAAACAGTATTCATGTCCCCTATACTAGGTTATTGGAAAATTAAGGGCCTTGT
GCAACCCACTCGACTTCTTTTGGAATATCTTGAAGAAAAATATGAAGAGCATTTGTATGAGCGCGATGAA
GGTGATAAATGGCGAAACAAAAAGTTTGAATTGGGTTTGGAGTTTCCCAATCTTCCTTATTATATTGATG
GTGATGTTAAATTAACACAGTCTATGGCCATCATACGTTATATAGCTGACAAGCACAACATGTTGGGTGG
TTGTCCAAAAGAGCGTGCAGAGATTTCAATGCTTGAAGGAGCGGTTTTGGATATTAGATACGGTGTTTCG
AGAATTGCATATAGTAAAGACTTTGAAACTCTCAAAGTTGATTTTCTTAGCAAGCTACCTGAAATGCTGA
AAATGTTCGAAGATCGTTTATGTCATAAAACATATTTAAATGGTGATCATGTAACCCATCCTGACTTCAT
GTTGTATGACGCTCTTGATGTTGTTTTATACATGGACCCAATGTGCCTGGATGCGTTCCCAAAATTAGTT
TGTTTTAAAAAACGTATTGAAGCTATCCCACAAATTGATAAGTACTTGAAATCCAGCAAGTATATAGCAT
GGCCTTTGCAGGGCTGGCAAGCCACGTTTGGTGGTGGCGACCATCCTCCAAAATCGGATCTGGTTCCGCG
TGGATCCATGCATGGAGATACACCTACATTGCATGAATATATGTTAGATTTGCAACCAGAGACAACTGAT
CTCTACTGTTATGAGCAATTAAATGACAGCTCAGAGGAGGAGGATGAAATAGATGGTCCAGCTGGACAAG
CAGAACCGGACAGAGCCCATTACAATATTGTAACCTTTTGTTGCAAGTGTGACTCTACGCTTCGGTTGTG
CGTACAAAGCACACACGTAGACATTCGTACTTTGGAAGACCTGTTAATGGGCACACTAGGAATTGTGTGC
CCCATCTGTTCTCAGAAACCATAAGATGAATTCATCGTGACTGACTGACGATCTGCCTCGCGCGTTTCGG
TGATGACGGTGAAAACCTCTGACACATGCAGCTCCCGGAGACGGTCACAGCTTGTCTGTAAGCGGATGCC
GGGAGCAGACAAGCCCGTCAGGGCGCGTCAGCGGGTGTTGGCGGGTGTCGGGGCGCAGCCATGACCCAGT
CACGTAGCGATAGCGGAGTGTATAATTCTTGAAGACGAAAGGGCCTCGTGATACGCCTATTTTTATAGGT
TAATGTCATGATAATAATGGTTTCTTAGACGTCAGGTGGCACTTTTCGGGGAAATGTGCGCGGAACCCCT
ATTTGTTTATTTTTCTAAATACATTCAAATATGTATCCGCTCATGAGACAATAACCCTGATAAATGCTTC
AATAATATTGAAAAAGGAAGAGTATGAGTATTCAACATTTCCGTGTCGCCCTTATTCCCTTTTTTGCGGC
ATTTTGCCTTCCTGTTTTTGCTCACCCAGAAACGCTGGTGAAAGTAAAAGATGCTGAAGATCAGTTGGGT
GCACGAGTGGGTTACATCGAACTGGATCTCAACAGCGGTAAGATCCTTGAGAGTTTTCGCCCCGAAGAAC
GTTTTCCAATGATGAGCACTTTTAAAGTTCTGCTATGTGGCGCGGTATTATCCCGTGTTGACGCCGGGCA
AGAGCAACTCGGTCGCCGCATACACTATTCTCAGAATGACTTGGTTGAGTACTCACCAGTCACAGAAAAG
CATCTTACGGATGGCATGACAGTAAGAGAATTATGCAGTGCTGCCATAACCATGAGTGATAACACTGCGG
CCAACTTACTTCTGACAACGATCGGAGGACCGAAGGAGCTAACCGCTTTTTTGCACAACATGGGGGATCA
TGTAACTCGCCTTGATCGTTGGGAACCGGAGCTGAATGAAGCCATACCAAACGACGAGCGTGACACCACG
ATGCCTGCAGCAATGGCAACAACGTTGCGCAAACTATTAACTGGCGAACTACTTACTCTAGCTTCCCGGC
AACAATTAATAGACTGGATGGAGGCGGATAAAGTTGCAGGACCACTTCTGCGCTCGGCCCTTCCGGCTGG
CTGGTTTATTGCTGATAAATCTGGAGCCGGTGAGCGTGGGTCTCGCGGTATCATTGCAGCACTGGGGCCA
GATGGTAAGCCCTCCCGTATCGTAGTTATCTACACGACGGGGAGTCAGGCAACTATGGATGAACGAAATA
GACAGATCGCTGAGATAGGTGCCTCACTGATTAAGCATTGGTAACTGTCAGACCAAGTTTACTCATATAT
ACTTTAGATTGATTTAAAACTTCATTTTTAATTTAAAAGGATCTAGGTGAAGATCCTTTTTGATAATCTC
ATGACCAAAATCCCTTAACGTGAGTTTTCGTTCCACTGAGCGTCAGACCCCGTAGAAAAGATCAAAGGAT
CTTCTTGAGATCCTTTTTTTCTGCGCGTAATCTGCTGCTTGCAAACAAAAAAACCACCGCTACCAGCGGT
GGTTTGTTTGCCGGATCAAGAGCTACCAACTCTTTTTCCGAAGGTAACTGGCTTCAGCAGAGCGCAGATA
CCAAATACTGTCCTTCTAGTGTAGCCGTAGTTAGGCCACCACTTCAAGAACTCTGTAGCACCGCCTACAT
ACCTCGCTCTGCTAATCCTGTTACCAGTGGCTGCTGCCAGTGGCGATAAGTCGTGTCTTACCGGGTTGGA
CTCAAGACGATAGTTACCGGATAAGGCGCAGCGGTCGGGCTGAACGGGGGGTTCGTGCACACAGCCCAGC
TTGGAGCGAACGACCTACACCGAACTGAGATACCTACAGCGTGAGCTATGAGAAAGCGCCACGCTTCCCG
AAGGGAGAAAGGCGGACAGGTATCCGGTAAGCGGCAGGGTCGGAACAGGAGAGCGCACGAGGGAGCTTCC
AGGGGGAAACGCCTGGTATCTTTATAGTCCTGTCGGGTTTCGCCACCTCTGACTTGAGCGTCGATTTTTG
TGATGCTCGTCAGGGGGGCGGAGCCTATGGAAAAACGCCAGCAACGCGGCCTTTTTACGGTTCCTGGCCT
TTTGCTGGCCTTTTGCTCACATGTTCTTTCCTGCGTTATCCCCTGATTCTGTGGATAACCGTATTACCGC
CTTTGAGTGAGCTGATACCGCTCGCCGCAGCCGAACGACCGAGCGCAGCGAGTCAGTGAGCGAGGAAGCG
GAAGAGCGCCTGATGCGGTATTTTCTCCTTACGCATCTGTGCGGTATTTCACACCGCATAAATTCCGACA
CCATCGAATGGCGCAAAACCTTTCGCGGTATGGCATGATAGCGCCCGGAAGAGAGTCAATTCAGGGTGGT
GAATGTGAAACCAGTAACGTTATACGATGTCGCAGAGTATGCCGGTGTCTCTTATCAGACCGTTTCCCGC
GTGGTGAACCAGGCCAGCCACGTTTCTGCGAAAACGCGGGAAAAAGTGGAAGCGGCGATGGCGGAGCTGA
ATTACATTCCCAACCGCGTGGCACAACAACTGGCGGGCAAACAGTCGTTGCTGATTGGCGTTGCCACCTC
CAGTCTGGCCCTGCACGCGCCGTCGCAAATTGTCGCGGCGATTAAATCTCGCGCCGATCAACTGGGTGCC
AGCGTGGTGGTGTCGATGGTAGAACGAAGCGGCGTCGAAGCCTGTAAAGCGGCGGTGCACAATCTTCTCG
CGCAACGCGTCAGTGGGCTGATCATTAACTATCCGCTGGATGACCAGGATGCCATTGCTGTGGAAGCTGC
CTGCACTAATGTTCCGGCGTTATTTCTTGATGTCTCTGACCAGACACCCATCAACAGTATTATTTTCTCC
CATGAAGACGGTACGCGACTGGGCGTGGAGCATCTGGTCGCATTGGGTCACCAGCAAATCGCGCTGTTAG
CGGGCCCATTAAGTTCTGTCTCGGCGCGTCTGCGTCTGGCTGGCTGGCATAAATATCTCACTCGCAATCA
AATTCAGCCGATAGCGGAACGGGAAGGCGACTGGAGTGCCATGTCCGGTTTTCAACAAACCATGCAAATG
CTGAATGAGGGCATCGTTCCCACTGCGATGCTGGTTGCCAACGATCAGATGGCGCTGGGCGCAATGCGCG
CCATTACCGAGTCCGGGCTGCGCGTTGGTGCGGATATCTCGGTAGTGGGATACGACGATACCGAAGACAG
CTCATGTTATATCCCGCCGTTAACCACCATCAAACAGGATTTTCGCCTGCTGGGGCAAACCAGCGTGGAC
CGCTTGCTGCAACTCTCTCAGGGCCAGGCGGTGAAGGGCAATCAGCTGTTGCCCGTCTCACTGGTGAAAA
GAAAAACCACCCTGGCGCCCAATACGCAAACCGCCTCTCCCCGCGCGTTGGCCGATTCATTAATGCAGCT
GGCACGACAGGTTTCCCGACTGGAAAGCGGGCAGTGAGCGCAACGCAATTAATGTAAGTTAGCTCACTCA
TTAGGCACCCCAGGCTTTACACTTTATGCTTCCGGCTCGTATGTTGTGTGGAATTGTGAGCGGATAACAA
TTTCACACAGGAAACAGCTATGACCATGATTACGGATTCACTGGCCGTCGTTTTACAACGTCGTGACTGG
GAAAACCCTGGCGTTACCCAACTTAATCGCCTTGCAGCACATCCCCCTTTCGCCAGCTGGCGTAATAGCG
AAGAGGCCCGCACCGATCGCCCTTCCCAACAGTTGCGCAGCCTGAATGGCGAATGGCGCTTTGCCTGGTT
TCCGGCACCAGAAGCGGTGCCGGAAAGCTGGCTGGAGTGCGATCTTCCTGAGGCCGATACTGTCGTCGTC
CCCTCAAACTGGCAGATGCACGGTTACGATGCGCCCATCTACACCAACGTGACCTATCCCATTACGGTCA
ATCCGCCGTTTGTTCCCACGGAGAATCCGACGGGTTGTTACTCGCTCACATTTAATGTTGATGAAAGCTG
GCTACAGGAAGGCCAGACGCGAATTATTTTTGATGGCGTTGGAATTAGCTTATCGACTGCACGGTGCACC
AATGCTTCTGGCGTCAGGCAGCCATCGGAAGCTGTGGTATGGCTGTGCAGGTCGTAAATCACTG
