>Addgene plasmid #13634 | pGEX2T E7 | depositor partial sequence | sequence record 7716 | Author sequence
ATGCATGGAGATACACCTACATTGCATGAATATATGTTAGATTTGCAACCAGAGACAACTGATCTCTACT
GTTATGAGCAATTAAATGACAGCTCAGAGGAGGAGGATGAAATAGATGGTCCAGCTGGACAAGCAGAACC
GGACAGAGCCCATTACAATATTGTAACCTTTTGTTGCAAGTGTGACTCTACGCTTCGGTTGTGCGTACAA
AGCACACACGTAGACATTCGTACTTTGGAAGACCTGTTAATGGGCACACTAGGAATTGTGTGCCCCATCT
GTTCTCAGAAACCATAA
