>Addgene plasmid #13634 | pGEX2T E7 | addgene partial sequence | sequence record 19889 | 13634 with pGEX5'
TGGTTCGCGTGGATCCTGCATGGAGATACACCTACATTGCATGAATATATGTTAGATTTGCAACCAGAGA
CAACTGATCTCTACTGTTATGAGCAATTAAATGACAGCTCAGAGGAGGAGGATGAAATAGATGGTCCAGC
TGGACAAGCAGAACCGGACAGAGCCCATTACAATATTGTAACCTTTTGTTGCAAGTGTGACTCTACGCTT
CGGTTGTGCGTACAAAGCACACACGTAGACATTCGTACTTTGGAAGACCTGTTAATGGGCACACTAGGAA
TTGTGTGCCCCATCTGTTCTCAGAAACCATAAGATGAATTCATCGTGACTGACTGACGATCTGCCTCGCG
CGTTTCGGTGATGACGGTGAAAACCTCTGACACATGCAGCTCCCGGAGACGGTCACAGCTTGTCTGTAAG
CGGATGCCGGGAGCAGACAAGCCCGTCAGGGCGCGTCAGCGGGTGTTGGCGGGTGTCGGGGCGCAGCCAT
GACCCAGTCACGTAGCGATAGCGGAGTGTATAATTCTTGAAGACGAAAGGGCCTCGTGATACGCCTATTT
TTATAGGTTAATGTCATGATAATAATGGTTTCTTAGACGTCAGGTGGCACTTTTCGGGGAAATGTGCGCG
GAACCCCTATTTGTTTATTTTTCTAAATACATTCAAATATGTATCCGCTCATGAGACAATAACCCTGATA
AATGCTTCAATAATATTGAAAAAGGAAGAGTATGAGTATTCAACATTTCCGTGTCGCCCTT
